>Addgene plasmid #88860 | pYTP MYRF sg4 | addgene full sequence | sequence record 179756 | Addgene NGS Result
ACCGGTGCCACCATGTACCCATACGATGTTCCAGATTACGCTTCGCCGAAGAAAAAGCGCAAGGTCGAAG
CGTCCGACAAGAAGTACAGCATCGGCCTGGCCATCGGCACCAACTCTGTGGGCTGGGCCGTGATCACCGA
CGAGTACAAGGTGCCCAGCAAGAAATTCAAGGTGCTGGGCAACACCGACCGGCACAGCATCAAGAAGAAC
CTGATCGGAGCCCTGCTGTTCGACAGCGGCGAAACAGCCGAGGCCACCCGGCTGAAGAGAACCGCCAGAA
GAAGATACACCAGACGGAAGAACCGGATCTGCTATCTGCAAGAGATCTTCAGCAACGAGATGGCCAAGGT
GGACGACAGCTTCTTCCACAGACTGGAAGAGTCCTTCCTGGTGGAAGAGGATAAGAAGCACGAGCGGCAC
CCCATCTTCGGCAACATCGTGGACGAGGTGGCCTACCACGAGAAGTACCCCACCATCTACCACCTGAGAA
AGAAACTGGTGGACAGCACCGACAAGGCCGACCTGCGGCTGATCTATCTGGCCCTGGCCCACATGATCAA
GTTCCGGGGCCACTTCCTGATCGAGGGCGACCTGAACCCCGACAACAGCGACGTGGACAAGCTGTTCATC
CAGCTGGTGCAGACCTACAACCAGCTGTTCGAGGAAAACCCCATCAACGCCAGCGGCGTGGACGCCAAGG
CCATCCTGTCTGCCAGACTGAGCAAGAGCAGACGGCTGGAAAATCTGATCGCCCAGCTGCCCGGCGAGAA
GAAGAATGGCCTGTTCGGCAACCTGATTGCCCTGAGCCTGGGCCTGACCCCCAACTTCAAGAGCAACTTC
GACCTGGCCGAGGATGCCAAACTGCAGCTGAGCAAGGACACCTACGACGACGACCTGGACAACCTGCTGG
CCCAGATCGGCGACCAGTACGCCGACCTGTTTCTGGCCGCCAAGAACCTGTCCGACGCCATCCTGCTGAG
CGACATCCTGAGAGTGAACACCGAGATCACCAAGGCCCCCCTGAGCGCCTCTATGATCAAGAGATACGAC
GAGCACCACCAGGACCTGACCCTGCTGAAAGCTCTCGTGCGGCAGCAGCTGCCTGAGAAGTACAAAGAGA
TTTTCTTCGACCAGAGCAAGAACGGCTACGCCGGCTACATTGACGGCGGAGCCAGCCAGGAAGAGTTCTA
CAAGTTCATCAAGCCCATCCTGGAAAAGATGGACGGCACCGAGGAACTGCTCGTGAAGCTGAACAGAGAG
GACCTGCTGCGGAAGCAGCGGACCTTCGACAACGGCAGCATCCCCCACCAGATCCACCTGGGAGAGCTGC
ACGCCATTCTGCGGCGGCAGGAAGATTTTTACCCATTCCTGAAGGACAACCGGGAAAAGATCGAGAAGAT
CCTGACCTTCCGCATCCCCTACTACGTGGGCCCTCTGGCCAGGGGAAACAGCAGATTCGCCTGGATGACC
AGAAAGAGCGAGGAAACCATCACCCCCTGGAACTTCGAGGAAGTGGTGGACAAGGGCGCTTCCGCCCAGA
GCTTCATCGAGCGGATGACCAACTTCGATAAGAACCTGCCCAACGAGAAGGTGCTGCCCAAGCACAGCCT
GCTGTACGAGTACTTCACCGTGTATAACGAGCTGACCAAAGTGAAATACGTGACCGAGGGAATGAGAAAG
CCCGCCTTCCTGAGCGGCGAGCAGAAAAAGGCCATCGTGGACCTGCTGTTCAAGACCAACCGGAAAGTGA
CCGTGAAGCAGCTGAAAGAGGACTACTTCAAGAAAATCGAGTGCTTCGACTCCGTGGAAATCTCCGGCGT
GGAAGATCGGTTCAACGCCTCCCTGGGCACATACCACGATCTGCTGAAAATTATCAAGGACAAGGACTTC
CTGGACAATGAGGAAAACGAGGACATTCTGGAAGATATCGTGCTGACCCTGACACTGTTTGAGGACAGAG
AGATGATCGAGGAACGGCTGAAAACCTATGCCCACCTGTTCGACGACAAAGTGATGAAGCAGCTGAAGCG
GCGGAGATACACCGGCTGGGGCAGGCTGAGCCGGAAGCTGATCAACGGCATCCGGGACAAGCAGTCCGGC
AAGACAATCCTGGATTTCCTGAAGTCCGACGGCTTCGCCAACAGAAACTTCATGCAGCTGATCCACGACG
ACAGCCTGACCTTTAAAGAGGACATCCAGAAAGCCCAGGTGTCCGGCCAGGGCGATAGCCTGCACGAGCA
CATTGCCAATCTGGCCGGCAGCCCCGCCATTAAGAAGGGCATCCTGCAGACAGTGAAGGTGGTGGACGAG
CTCGTGAAAGTGATGGGCCGGCACAAGCCCGAGAACATCGTGATCGAAATGGCCAGAGAGAACCAGACCA
CCCAGAAGGGACAGAAGAACAGCCGCGAGAGAATGAAGCGGATCGAAGAGGGCATCAAAGAGCTGGGCAG
CCAGATCCTGAAAGAACACCCCGTGGAAAACACCCAGCTGCAGAACGAGAAGCTGTACCTGTACTACCTG
CAGAATGGGCGGGATATGTACGTGGACCAGGAACTGGACATCAACCGGCTGTCCGACTACGATGTGGACG
CCATCGTGCCTCAGAGCTTTCTGAAGGACGACTCCATCGACAACAAGGTGCTGACCAGAAGCGACAAGAA
CCGGGGCAAGAGCGACAACGTGCCCTCCGAAGAGGTCGTGAAGAAGATGAAGAACTACTGGCGGCAGCTG
CTGAACGCCAAGCTGATTACCCAGAGAAAGTTCGACAATCTGACCAAGGCCGAGAGAGGCGGCCTGAGCG
AACTGGATAAGGCCGGCTTCATCAAGAGACAGCTGGTGGAAACCCGGCAGATCACAAAGCACGTGGCACA
GATCCTGGACTCCCGGATGAACACTAAGTACGACGAGAATGACAAGCTGATCCGGGAAGTGAAAGTGATC
ACCCTGAAGTCCAAGCTGGTGTCCGATTTCCGGAAGGATTTCCAGTTTTACAAAGTGCGCGAGATCAACA
ACTACCACCACGCCCACGACGCCTACCTGAACGCCGTCGTGGGAACCGCCCTGATCAAAAAGTACCCTAA
GCTGGAAAGCGAGTTCGTGTACGGCGACTACAAGGTGTACGACGTGCGGAAGATGATCGCCAAGAGCGAG
CAGGAAATCGGCAAGGCTACCGCCAAGTACTTCTTCTACAGCAACATCATGAACTTTTTCAAGACCGAGA
TTACCCTGGCCAACGGCGAGATCCGGAAGCGGCCTCTGATCGAGACAAACGGCGAAACCGGGGAGATCGT
GTGGGATAAGGGCCGGGATTTTGCCACCGTGCGGAAAGTGCTGAGCATGCCCCAAGTGAATATCGTGAAA
AAGACCGAGGTGCAGACAGGCGGCTTCAGCAAAGAGTCTATCCTGCCCAAGAGGAACAGCGATAAGCTGA
TCGCCAGAAAGAAGGACTGGGACCCTAAGAAGTACGGCGGCTTCGACAGCCCCACCGTGGCCTATTCTGT
GCTGGTGGTGGCCAAAGTGGAAAAGGGCAAGTCCAAGAAACTGAAGAGTGTGAAAGAGCTGCTGGGGATC
ACCATCATGGAAAGAAGCAGCTTCGAGAAGAATCCCATCGACTTTCTGGAAGCCAAGGGCTACAAAGAAG
TGAAAAAGGACCTGATCATCAAGCTGCCTAAGTACTCCCTGTTCGAGCTGGAAAACGGCCGGAAGAGAAT
GCTGGCCTCTGCCGGCGAACTGCAGAAGGGAAACGAACTGGCCCTGCCCTCCAAATATGTGAACTTCCTG
TACCTGGCCAGCCACTATGAGAAGCTGAAGGGCTCCCCCGAGGATAATGAGCAGAAACAGCTGTTTGTGG
AACAGCACAAGCACTACCTGGACGAGATCATCGAGCAGATCAGCGAGTTCTCCAAGAGAGTGATCCTGGC
CGACGCTAATCTGGACAAAGTGCTGTCCGCCTACAACAAGCACCGGGATAAGCCCATCAGAGAGCAGGCC
GAGAATATCATCCACCTGTTTACCCTGACCAATCTGGGAGCCCCTGCCGCCTTCAAGTACTTTGACACCA
CCATCGACCGGAAGAGGTACACCAGCACCAAAGAGGTGCTGGACGCCACCCTGATCCACCAGAGCATCAC
CGGCCTGTACGAGACACGGATCGACCTGTCTCAGCTGGGAGGCGACAGCCCCAAGAAGAAGAGAAAGGTG
GAGGCCAGCGGGCCGGCCGGATCCGGGCGCGCCGACGCGCTGGACGATTTCGATCTCGACATGCTGGGTT
CTGATGCCCTCGATGACTTTGACCTGGATATGTTGGGAAGCGACGCATTGGATGACTTTGATCTGGACAT
GCTCGGCTCCGATGCTCTGGACGATTTCGATCTCGATATGTTAGGGTCAGACGCACTGGATGATTTCGAC
CTTGATATGTTGGGAAGCGATGCCCTTGATGATTTCGACCTGGACATGCTCGGCAGCGACGCCCTGGACG
ATTTCGATCTGGACATGCTGGGGTCCGATGCCTTGGATGATTTTGACTTGGATATGCTGGGGAGTGATGC
CCTGGACGACTTTGACCTGGACATGCTGGGCTCCGATGCGCTCGATGACTTCGATTTGGATATGTTGTAT
ATCGATTGATTAATTAAGAATTCCTAGAGCTCGCTGATCAGCCTCGACTGTGCCTTCTAGTTGCCAGCCA
TCTGTTGTTTGCCCCTCCCCCGTGCCTTCCTTGACCCTGGAAGGTGCCACTCCCACTGTCCTTTCCTAAT
AAAATGAGGAAATTGCATCGCATTGTCTGAGTAGGTGTCATTCTATTCTGGGGGGTGGGGTGGGGCAGGA
CAGCAAGGGGGAGGATTGGGAAGAGAATAGCAGGCATGCTGGGGAGCGGCCGCAGGAACCCCTAGTGATG
GAGTTGGCCACTCCCTCTCTGCGCGCTCGCTCGCTCACTGAGGCCGGGCGACCAAAGGTCGCCCGACGCC
CGGGCTTTGCCCGGGCGGCCTCAGTGAGCGAGCGAGCGCGCAGCTGCCTGCAGGGGCGCCTGATGCGGTA
TTTTCTCCTTACGCATCTGTGCGGTATTTCACACCGCATA
[95 nt withheld, positions 5081-5175]
T
[46 nt withheld, positions 5177-5222]
C
[141 nt withheld, positions 5224-5364]
CCTTTGACGTTGGAGTCCACGTTCTTT
[37 nt withheld, positions 5392-5428]
ACTCTATCTCGGGCTATTCTTTTGATTTATAAGGGATTTTGCCGATTTCGGTCTATTGGTTAAAAAATGA
GCTGATTTAACAAAAATTTAACGCGAATTTTAACAAAATATTAACGTTTACAATTTTATGGTGCACTCTC
AGTACAATCTGCTCTGATGCCGCATAGTTAAGCCAGCCCCGACACCCGCCAACACCCGCTGACGCGCCCT
GACGGGCTTGTCTGCTCCCGGCATCCGCTTACAGACAAGCTGTGACCGTCTCCGGGAGCTGCATGTGTCA
GAGGTTTTCACCGTCATCACCGAAACGCGCGAGACGAAAGGGCCTCGTGATACGCCTATTTTTATAGGTT
AATGTCATGATAATAATGGTTTCTTAGACGTCAGGTGGCACTTTTCGGGGAAATGTGCGCGGAACCCCTA
TTTGTTTATTTTTCTAAATACATTCAAATATGTATCCGCTCATGAGACAATAACCCTGATAAATGCTTCA
ATAATATTGAAAAAGGAAGAGTATGAGTATTCAACATTTCCGTGTCGCCCTTATTCCCTTTTTTGCGGCA
TTTTGCCTTCCTGTTTTTGCTCACCCAGAAACGCTGGTGAAAGTAAAAGATGCTGAAGATCAGTTGGGTG
CACGAGTGGGTTACATCGAACTGGATCTCAACAGCGGTAAGATCCTTGAGAGTTTTCGCCCCGAAGAACG
TTTTCCAATGATGAGCACTTTTAAAGTTCTGCTATGTGGCGCGGTATTATCCCGTATTGACGCCGGGCAA
GAGCAACTCGGTCGCCGCATACACTATTCTCAGAATGACTTGGTTGAGTACTCACCAGTCACAGAAAAGC
ATCTTACGGATGGCATGACAGTAAGAGAATTATGCAGTGCTGCCATAACCATGAGTGATAACACTGCGGC
CAACTTACTTCTGACAACGATCGGAGGACCGAAGGAGCTAACCGCTTTTTTGCACAACATGGGGGATCAT
GTAACTCGCCTTGATCGTTGGGAACCGGAGCTGAATGAAGCCATACCAAACGACGAGCGTGACACCACGA
TGCCTGTAGCAATGGCAACAACGTTGCGCAAACTATTAACTGGCGAACTACTTACTCTAGCTTCCCGGCA
ACAATTAATAGACTGGATGGAGGCGGATAAAGTTGCAGGACCACTTCTGCGCTCGGCCCTTCCGGCTGGC
TGGTTTATTGCTGATAAATCTGGAGCCGGTGAGCGTGGAAGCCGCGGTATCATTGCAGCACTGGGGCCAG
ATGGTAAGCCCTCCCGTATCGTAGTTATCTACACGACGGGGAGTCAGGCAACTATGGATGAACGAAATAG
ACAGATCGCTGAGATAGGTGCCTCACTGATTAAGCATTGGTAACTGTCAGACCAAGTTTACTCATATATA
CTTTAGATTGATTTAAAACTTCATTTTTAATTTAAAAGGATCTAGGTGAAGATCCTTTTTGATAATCTCA
TGACCAAAATCCCTTAACGTGAGTTTTCGTTCCACTGAGCGTCAGACCCCGTAGAAAAGATCAAAGGATC
TTCTTGAGATCCTTTTTTTCTGCGCGTAATCTGCTGCTTGCAAACAAAAAAACCACCGCTACCAGCGGTG
GTTTGTTTGCCGGATCAAGAGCTACCAACTCTTTTTCCGAAGGTAACTGGCTTCAGCAGAGCGCAGATAC
CAAATACTGTTCTTCTAGTGTAGCCGTAGTTAGGCCACCACTTCAAGAACTCTGTAGCACCGCCTACATA
CCTCGCTCTGCTAATCCTGTTACCAGTGGCTGCTGCCAGTGGCGATAAGTCGTGTCTTACCGGGTTGGAC
TCAAGACGATAGTTACCGGATAAGGCGCAGCGGTCGGGCTGAACGGGGGGTTCGTGCACACAGCCCAGCT
TGGAGCGAACGACCTACACCGAACTGAGATACCTACAGCGTGAGCTATGAGAAAGCGCCACGCTTCCCGA
AGGGAGAAAGGCGGACAGGTATCCGGTAAGCGGCAGGGTCGGAACAGGAGAGCGCACGAGGGAGCTTCCA
GGGGGAAACGCCTGGTATCTTTATAGTCCTGTCGGGTTTCGCCACCTCTGACTTGAGCGTCGATTTTTGT
GATGCTCGTCAGGGGGGCGGAGCCTATGGAAAAACGCCAGCAACGCGGCCTTTTTACGGTTCCTGGCCTT
TTGCTGGCCTTTTGCTCACATGTGAGGGCCTATTTCCCATGATTCCTTCATATTTGCATATACGATACAA
GGCTGTTAGAGAGATAATTGGAATTAATTTGACTGTAAACACAAAGATATTAGTACAAAATACGTGACGT
AGAAAGTAATAATTTCTTGGGTAGTTTGCAGTTTTAAAATTATGTTTTAAAATGGACTATCATATGCTTA
CCGTAACTTGAAAGTATTTCGATTTCTTGGCTTTATATATCTTGTGGAAAGGACGAAACACCGGGCTGCC
TTGCCTCTCTCTGTTTTAGAGCTAGAAATAGCAAGTTAAAATAAGGCTAGTCCGTTATCAACTTGAAAAA
GTGGCACCGAGTCGGTGCTTTTTTGTTTTAGAGCTAGAAATAGCAAGTTAAAATAAGGCTAGTCCGTTTT
TAGCGCGTGCGCCAATTCTGCAGACAAATGGCTCTAGAGGTACCCGTTACATAACTTACGGTAAATGGCC
CGCCTGGCTGACCGCCCAACGACCCCCGCCCATTGACGTCAATAGTAACGCCAATAGGGACTTTCCATTG
ACGTCAATGGGTGGAGTATTTACGGTAAACTGCCCACTTGGCAGTACATCAAGTGTATCATATGCCAAGT
ACGCCCCCTATTGACGTCAATGACGGTAAATGGCCCGCCTGGCATTGTGCCCAGTACATGACCTTATGGG
ACTTTCCTACTTGGCAGTACATCTACGTATTAGTCATCGCTATTACCATGGTCGAGGTGAGCCCCACGTT
CTGCTTCACTCTCCCCATCTCCCCCCCCTCCCCACCCCCAATTTTGTATTTATTTATTTTTTAATTATTT
TGTGCAGCGATGGGGGCGGGGGGGGGGGGGGGCGCGCGCCAGGCGGGGCGGGGCGGGGCGAGGGGCGGGG
CGGGGCGAGGCGGAGAGGTGCGGCGGCAGCCAATCAGAGCGGCGCGCTCCGAAAGTTTCCTTTTATGGCG
AGGCGGCGGCGGCGGCGGCCCTATAAAAAGCGAAGCGCGCGGCGGGCGGGAGTCGCTGCGCGCTGCCTTC
GCCCCGTGCCCCGCTCCGCCGCCGCCTCGCGCCGCCCGCCCCGGCTCTGACTGACCGCGTTACTCCCACA
GGTGAGCGGGCGGGACGGCCCTTCTCCTCCGGGCTGTAATTAGCTGAGCAAGAGGTAAGGGTTTAAGGGA
TGGTTGGTTGGTGGGGTATTAATGTTTAATTACCTGGAGCACCTGCCTGAAATCACTTTTTTTCAGGTTG
G
Features (pLannotate 1.2.2; 18 found; start..end, strand, type, name):
     16..43      +  CDS            3xHA (fragment): three tandem HA epitope tags
     76..4176    +  CDS            Cas9: Cas9 (Csn1) endonuclease from the Streptococcus pyogenes Type II CRISPR/Cas system generates RNA-guided double strand breaks in DNA
   4234..4617    +  CDS            VP160: 10 tandem repeats of the minimal activation domain of herpes simplex virus VP16 (Cheng et al., 2013)
   4668..4779    +  polyA_signal   bGH poly(A) signal: bovine growth hormone polyadenylation signal
   4884..5024    +  repeat_region  AAV2 ITR: inverted terminal repeat of adeno-associated virus serotype 2 inverted
   5029..5080    -  misc_feature   bom (fragment): basis of mobility region from pBR322
   5099..5554    +  rep_origin     f1 ori (sequence partly withheld): f1 bacteriophage origin of replication; arrow indicates direction of (+) strand synthesis
   5555..5604    -  misc_feature   bom (fragment): basis of mobility region from pBR322
   5706..5741    -  CDS            rop (fragment): Rop protein, which maintains plasmids at low copy number; rop
   5836..5940    +  promoter       AmpR promoter: bla
   5941..6801    +  CDS            AmpR: β-lactamase; bla; confers resistance to ampicillin, carbenicillin, and related antibiotics
   6972..7560    +  rep_origin     ori: high-copy-number ColE1/pMB1/pBR322/pUC origin of replication
   7622..7862    +  promoter       U6 promoter: RNA polymerase III promoter for human U6 snRNA
   7891..7966    +  misc_RNA       gRNA scaffold: guide RNA scaffold for the Streptococcus pyogenes CRISPR/Cas9 system
   7973..8016    +  misc_RNA       gRNA scaffold (fragment): guide RNA scaffold for the Streptococcus pyogenes CRISPR/Cas9 system
   8063..8348    +  enhancer       CMV enhancer: human cytomegalovirus immediate early enhancer; contains an 18-bp deletion relative to the standard CMV enhancer
   8350..8626    +  promoter       chicken β-actin promoter: No description available
   8627..8854    +  intron         hybrid intron: hybrid between chicken β-actin (CBA) and minute virus of mice (MMV) introns (Gray et al., 2011)
