[The description below was written by a language model from this plasmid's Addgene catalogue record and pLannotate feature annotations shown in this document.]
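Description:
pYTP MYRF sg4 is a mammalian expression CRISPR activation plasmid built on the pAC154-dual-dCas9VP160-sgExpression backbone, an all-in-one design that carries both a transcriptional activator and its guide RNA on a single 8.9 kb circular molecule. It is propagated in E. coli through a high-copy ColE1/pUC-type origin and selected with ampicillin via the β-lactamase gene. An f1 phage origin is also present, and small bom and rop fragments are backbone remnants. The feature table also detects a single AAV2 inverted terminal repeat downstream of the polyadenylation signal. With only one ITR annotated, the record does not support treating the plasmid as an AAV packaging vector.

Two expression units make up the payload. A human U6 RNA polymerase III promoter drives a 20-nt spacer targeting human MYRF (myelin regulatory factor), which was inserted between BbsI sites that were destroyed on cloning, followed by the S. pyogenes guide RNA scaffold; an additional partial scaffold fragment is annotated just downstream. The second unit uses a CMV enhancer, chicken β-actin promoter and hybrid intron to express an HA-tagged S. pyogenes Cas9 coding sequence fused at its C-terminus to VP160, ten tandem copies of the VP16 minimal activation domain, and terminated by the bGH poly(A) signal. The annotation software labels the gene simply as Cas9, but the catalogue entry identifies it as nuclease-dead dCas9. The guide therefore recruits the activator to its MYRF target site without cutting the DNA. The "sg4" name suggests it is one of a series of MYRF guides, and the design fits upregulation of endogenous MYRF transcription in transfected human cells, although the record does not state the specific application.
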