Addgene plasmid #88860: pYTP MYRF sg4
Purpose: pAC154-dual-dCas9VP160-sgExpression with MYRF sg4 cloned into BbsI site
Depositing lab: Mahmoud Pouladi. Depositing organization: Translational Laboratory in Genetic Medicine, BMSI, A*STAR.
Backbone
  Vector backbone: pAC154-dual-dCas9VP160-sgExpression
  Backbone manufacturer: Rudolf Jaenisch (Addgene plasmid # 48240)
  Vector type: Mammalian Expression, CRISPR
Growth in bacteria
  Bacterial resistance: Ampicillin, 100 μg/mL
  Growth temperature: 37°C
  Growth strain: DH5alpha
  Copy number: High Copy
Gene/Insert
  Gene/Insert name: dCas9VP160 and MYRF sg4 gRNA
  gRNA/shRNA sequence: GGGCTGCCTTGCCTCTCTCT
  Species: H. sapiens (human)
  Insert size (bp): 20
  Entrez Gene: MYRF (a.k.a. C11orf9, MRF, Ndt80, pqn-47)
  Promoter: U6
  Cloning method: Restriction Enzyme; 5′ cloning site BbsI (destroyed during cloning); 3′ cloning site BbsI (destroyed during cloning)
  Sequencing primers: 5′ LKO5
Terms and licenses: Academic/Nonprofit Terms; Industry Terms: Not Available to Industry
How to cite: pYTP MYRF sg4 was a gift from Mahmoud Pouladi (Addgene plasmid # 88860 ; http://n2t.net/addgene:88860 ; RRID:Addgene_88860)
